Addgene plasmid #123492: pMK-Prrn (N. tabacum) APrrn2
Purpose: MoChlo kit
Depositing lab: Scott Lenaghan & C. Neal Stewart. Depositing organization: University of Tennessee Institute of Agriculture. Publication: MoChlo: A versatile modular cloning toolbox for chloroplast biotechnology. Occhialini A, Piatek A, Pfotenhauer AC, Frazier TP, Stewart CN, Lenaghan S. Plant Physiol. 2019 Jan 24. pii: pp.18.01220. doi: 10.1104/pp.18.01220. PubMed 30679266.
Backbone
  Vector backbone: pMK-T
  Vector type: Synthetic Biology
Growth in bacteria
  Bacterial resistance: Kanamycin, 50 μg/mL
  Growth temperature: 37°C
  Growth strain: Top10
  Copy number: High Copy
Gene/Insert
  Gene/Insert name: Prrn (N. tabacum) APrrn2
  Cloning method: Restriction Enzyme; 5′ cloning site Unknown (unknown if destroyed)
Terms and licenses: Academic/Nonprofit Terms; Industry Terms: Not Available to Industry
Depositor comments: All inserts have been produced by gene synthesis and cloned in the indicated backbone vector. The insert is a chloroplast promoter designed for Golden-Gate cloning. The Original Material was developed in the performance of research that was funded by Grant Nos. ARPA-E: DE-AR000660 & DARPA: D17AC00016.
How to cite: pMK-Prrn (N. tabacum) APrrn2 was a gift from Scott Lenaghan & C. Neal Stewart (Addgene plasmid # 123492 ; http://n2t.net/addgene:123492 ; RRID:Addgene_123492)
