[The description below was written by a language model from this plasmid's Addgene catalogue record and pLannotate feature annotations shown in this document.]
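Description:
pMK-Prrn (N. tabacum) APrrn2 is a small (about 2.5 kb) part-donor plasmid from the MoChlo kit, a modular cloning toolbox for chloroplast biotechnology. It is built on the pMK-T gene-synthesis backbone and is classified as a synthetic biology vector rather than an expression or transformation vector in its own right. Propagation is in E. coli through a high-copy ColE1/pUC-type origin. Selection is with kanamycin, conferred by an aminoglycoside phosphotransferase (NeoR/KanR) coding sequence that the annotation places directly downstream of an AmpR (bla) promoter. The remaining annotated elements appear to be backbone remnants with no evident role in the part: partial M13 origin, lacZα, lacI and RSF origin fragments, plus a T7 promoter beside the cloning region.

The payload is a synthesized chloroplast promoter, Prrn from Nicotiana tabacum, which the depositor describes as designed for Golden Gate cloning. Prrn is the plastid ribosomal RNA operon promoter, widely used to drive strong transgene expression in plastids. The automated feature table does not annotate the promoter itself. It most likely lies in the unannotated stretch between the T7 promoter and the lacI fragment, although the record does not give its coordinates. The record also does not state the flanking restriction sites or overhangs, or what the "APrrn2" designation signifies; the 5′ cloning site is listed as unknown.

In use, the plasmid serves as a standardized promoter module. The Prrn part would be released and combined with other kit parts by Golden Gate assembly to build expression cassettes and vectors for chloroplast engineering.
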