Features (pLannotate 1.2.2; 8 found; start..end, strand, type, name):
      3..134     -  rep_origin     M13 ori (fragment): M13 bacteriophage origin of replication; arrow indicates direction of (+) strand synthesis
    155..311     -  CDS            lacZα (fragment): LacZα fragment of β-galactosidase; lacZ fragment
    320..338     +  promoter       T7 promoter: promoter for bacteriophage T7 RNA polymerase
    582..629     -  CDS            lacI (fragment): lac repressor; lacI; The lac repressor binds to the lac operator to inhibit transcription in E. coli. This inhibition can be relieved by adding lactose or isopropyl-β-D-thiogalactopyranoside (IPTG).
    666..706     -  rep_origin     RSF ori (fragment): Plasmids containing the RSF 1030 origin of replication can be propagated in E. coli cells that contain additional plasmids with compatible origins.
    784..1372    -  rep_origin     ori: high-copy-number ColE1/pMB1/pBR322/pUC origin of replication
   1546..2340    -  CDS            NeoR/KanR: aminoglycoside phosphotransferase confers resistance to neomycin, kanamycin, and G418 (Geneticin®)
   2341..2445    -  promoter       AmpR promoter: bla
>Addgene plasmid #123492 | pMK-Prrn (N. tabacum) APrrn2 | addgene full sequence | sequence record 247701 | Addgene NGS Result
CTAAATTGTAAGCGTTAATATTTTGTTAAAATTCGCGTTAAATTTTTGTTAAATCAGCTCATTTTTTAAC
CAATAGGCCGAAATCGGCAAAATCCCTTATAAATCAAAAGAATAGACCGAGATAGGGTTGAGTGGCCGCT
ACAGGGCGCTCCCATTCGCCATTCAGGCTGCGCAACTGTTGGGAAGGGCGTTTCGGTGCGGGCCTCTTCG
CTATTACGCCAGCTGGCGAAAGGGGGATGTGCTGCAAGGCGATTAAGTTGGGTAACGCCAGGGTTTTCCC
AGTCACGACGTTGTAAAACGACGGCCAGTGAGCGCGACGTAATACGACTCACTATAGGGCGAATTGAAGG
AAGGCCGTCAAGGCCACGTGTCTTGTCCAGAGCTCGGTCTCAGGAGGCTCCCCCGCCGTCGTTCAATGAG
AATGGATAAGAGGCTCGTGGGAGCGGTGTGAGGGGGCAGGGATGGCTATAATTCTGGGAGCGAACTCCGG
GCGAATACGAAGCGCTTGGATACAGTTGTAGGGAGGGATTTTACTTGAGACCGGTACCTGGAGCACAAGA
CTGGCCTCATGGGCCTTCCTTTCACTGCCCGCTTTCCAGTCGGGAAACCTGTCGTGCCAGCTGCATTAAC
ATGGTCATAGCTGTTTCCTTGCGTATTGGGCGCTCTCCGCTTCCTCGCTCACTGACTCGCTGCGCTCGGT
CGTTCGGGTAAAGCCTGGGGTGCCTAATGAGCAAAAGGCCAGCAAAAGGCCAGGAACCGTAAAAAGGCCG
CGTTGCTGGCGTTTTTCCATAGGCTCCGCCCCCCTGACGAGCATCACAAAAATCGACGCTCAAGTCAGAG
GTGGCGAAACCCGACAGGACTATAAAGATACCAGGCGTTTCCCCCTGGAAGCTCCCTCGTGCGCTCTCCT
GTTCCGACCCTGCCGCTTACCGGATACCTGTCCGCCTTTCTCCCTTCGGGAAGCGTGGCGCTTTCTCATA
GCTCACGCTGTAGGTATCTCAGTTCGGTGTAGGTCGTTCGCTCCAAGCTGGGCTGTGTGCACGAACCCCC
CGTTCAGCCCGACCGCTGCGCCTTATCCGGTAACTATCGTCTTGAGTCCAACCCGGTAAGACACGACTTA
TCGCCACTGGCAGCAGCCACTGGTAACAGGATTAGCAGAGCGAGGTATGTAGGCGGTGCTACAGAGTTCT
TGAAGTGGTGGCCTAACTACGGCTACACTAGAAGAACAGTATTTGGTATCTGCGCTCTGCTGAAGCCAGT
TACCTTCGGAAAAAGAGTTGGTAGCTCTTGATCCGGCAAACAAACCACCGCTGGTAGCGGTGGTTTTTTT
GTTTGCAAGCAGCAGATTACGCGCAGAAAAAAAGGATCTCAAGAAGATCCTTTGATCTTTTCTACGGGGT
CTGACGCTCAGTGGAACGAAAACTCACGTTAAGGGATTTTGGTCATGAGATTATCAAAAAGGATCTTCAC
CTAGATCCTTTTAAATTAAAAATGAAGTTTTAAATCAATCTAAAGTATATATGAGTAAACTTGGTCTGAC
AGTTATTAGAAAAATTCATCCAGCAGACGATAAAACGCAATACGCTGGCTATCCGGTGCCGCAATGCCAT
ACAGCACCAGAAAACGATCCGCCCATTCGCCGCCCAGTTCTTCCGCAATATCACGGGTGGCCAGCGCAAT
ATCCTGATAACGATCCGCCACGCCCAGACGGCCGCAATCAATAAAGCCGCTAAAACGGCCATTTTCCACC
ATAATGTTCGGCAGGCACGCATCACCATGGGTCACCACCAGATCTTCGCCATCCGGCATGCTCGCTTTCA
GACGCGCAAACAGCTCTGCCGGTGCCAGGCCCTGATGTTCTTCATCCAGATCATCCTGATCCACCAGGCC
CGCTTCCATACGGGTACGCGCACGTTCAATACGATGTTTCGCCTGATGATCAAACGGACAGGTCGCCGGG
TCCAGGGTATGCAGACGACGCATGGCATCCGCCATAATGCTCACTTTTTCTGCCGGCGCCAGATGGCTAG
ACAGCAGATCCTGACCCGGCACTTCGCCCAGCAGCAGCCAATCACGGCCCGCTTCGGTCACCACATCCAG
CACCGCCGCACACGGAACACCGGTGGTGGCCAGCCAGCTCAGACGCGCCGCTTCATCCTGCAGCTCGTTC
AGCGCACCGCTCAGATCGGTTTTCACAAACAGCACCGGACGACCCTGCGCGCTCAGACGAAACACCGCCG
CATCAGAGCAGCCAATGGTCTGCTGCGCCCAATCATAGCCAAACAGACGTTCCACCCACGCTGCCGGGCT
ACCCGCATGCAGGCCATCCTGTTCAATCATACTCTTCCTTTTTCAATATTATTGAAGCATTTATCAGGGT
TATTGTCTCATGAGCGGATACATATTTGAATGTATTTAGAAAAATAAACAAATAGGGGTTCCGCGCACAT
TTCCCCGAAAAGTGCCAC
