>Addgene plasmid #123492 | pMK-Prrn (N. tabacum) APrrn2 | depositor partial sequence | sequence record 235607 | Prrn (N. tabacum) APrrn2
GCTCCCCCGCCGTCGTTCAATGAGAATGGATAAGAGGCTCGTGGGAGCGGTGTGAGGGGGCAGGGATGGC
TATAATTCTGGGAGCGAACTCCGGGCGAATACGAAGCGCTTGGATACAGTTGTAGGGAGGGATTT
